>Addgene plasmid #53837 | ANKRD20A11P _pCSdest | addgene partial sequence | sequence record 94807 | CMV-F 5'-CGCAAATGGGCGGTAGGCGTG-3'
GCATGCTCGTTTAGGGAACCGCCATTCTGCCTGGGGACGTCGGAGCAAGCTTGATTTAGGTGACACTATA
GAATACAAGCTACTTGTTCTTTTTGCAGGATCCCATCGATTCGAATTCAAGGATCACAAGTTTGTACAAA
AAAGCAGGCACCATGAAGTTGTTCGGCTTCAGGAGCCACAGGGGCCAGACGGTCCTGGGCACCATAGACC
ACCTGTACACGGGTTCCGGGTACCGAATCCGGTACTCGGAACTGCAGAAGATCCACAAGGCAGCTGTCAA
GGGCGACGCCGCGGAGATGGAGCGCTGTCTGGCGCGCAGGAGCGGAGACCTGGACGCCCTGGACAAGCAG
CACAGCAGTGTGTCCCCAAGAAAGTGTCAGAGCCTTTACGTGGACCTTCCCATGGAAAAGGAAACAGAAT
AGAACCCAGCTTTCTTGTACAAAGTGGTGATCCTCTCGAGCCTCTAGAACTATAGTGAGTCGTATTACGT
AGATCCAGACATGATAAGATACATTGATGAGTTTGGACAAACCACAACTAGAATGCAGTGAAAAAAATGC
TTTATTTGTGAAATTTGTGATGCTATTGCTTTATTTGTAACCATTATAAGCTGCAATAAACAAGTTAACA
ACAACAATTGCATTCATTTTATGTTTCAGGTTCAGGGGGAGGTGTGGGAGGTTTTTTAATTCGCGGCCGC
GGCGCCAATGCATTGGGCCCGGTACCCAGCTTTTGTTCCCTTTAGTGAGGGTTAATTGCGCGCTTGGCGT
AATCATGGTCATAGCTG
