>Addgene plasmid #53837 | ANKRD20A11P _pCSdest | addgene partial sequence | sequence record 95009 | EBV-rev 5'-GTGGTTTGTCCAAACTCATC-3'
TACGACTCACTATAGTTCTAGAGGCTCGAGAGGATCACCACTTTGTACAAGAAAGCTGGGTTCTATTCTG
TTTCCTTTTCCATGGGAAGGTCCACGTAAAGGCTCTGACACTTTCTTGGGGACACACTGCTGTGCTGCTT
GTCCAGGGCGTCCAGGTCTCCGCTCCTGCGCGCCAGACAGCGCTCCATCTCCGCGGCGTCGCCCTTGACA
GCTGCCTTGTGGATCTTCTGCAGTTCCGAGTACCGGATTCGGTACCCGGAACCCGTGTACAGGTGGTCTA
TGGTGCCCAGGACCGTCTGGCCCCTGTGGCTCCTGAAGCCGAACAACTTCATGGTGCCTGCTTTTTTGTA
CAAACTTGTGATCCTTGAATTCGAATCGATGGGATCCTGCAAAAAGAACAAGTAGCTTGTATTCTATAGT
GTCACCTAAATCAAGCTTGCTCCGACGTCCCCAGGCAGAATGGCGGTTCCCTAAACGAGCATTGCTTATA
TAGACCTCCCATTAGGCACGCCTACCGCCCATTTACGTCAATGGAACGCCCATTTGCGTCATTGCCCCTC
CCCATTGACGTCAATGGGGATGTACTTGGCAGCCATCGCGGGCCATTTACCGCCATTGACGTCAATGGGA
GTACTGCCAATGTACCCTGGCGTACTTCCAATAGTAATGTACTTGCCAAGTTACTATTAATAGATATTGA
TGTACTG
