[The description below was written by a language model from this plasmid's Addgene catalogue record.]
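Description:
ANKRD20A11P _pCSdest is an expression clone in which a short human sequence, ANKRD20A11P (also known as C21orf81), has been placed into the pCSDest Gateway destination vector. The backbone is catalogued as a mammalian expression vector of about 4.1 kb without insert. It is maintained in E. coli as a high-copy plasmid under ampicillin selection. The record does not name the origin of replication, and no feature table is provided, so details such as the polyadenylation signal or the recombination scars flanking the insert are not documented here.

The insert is about 270 bp, of human origin, and was introduced by Gateway recombination cloning. ANKRD20A11P is annotated by its gene symbol as an ankyrin repeat domain 20 family pseudogene on chromosome 21. The depositor comment consists only of a protein database accession, suggesting that the cloned segment corresponds to a predicted open reading frame, although the record does not say so. Two promoters are listed upstream of the insert. CMV drives strong constitutive transcription when the plasmid is delivered directly into vertebrate cells. SP6 is a bacteriophage promoter that allows the same insert to be transcribed in vitro into synthetic mRNA. No epitope tags or reporter fusions are recorded.

The associated publication surveys the effects of expressing human chromosome 21 genes on early zebrafish development. This indicates that the construct belongs to a set of chromosome 21 clones built for overexpression screening in embryos, a use for which the dual SP6/CMV arrangement is well suited.
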