Addgene plasmid #53837: ANKRD20A11P _pCSdest
Depositing lab: Roger Reeves. Depositing organization: Johns Hopkins University and School of Medicine. Publication: Survey of Human Chromosome 21 Gene Expression Effects on Early Development in Danio rerio. Edie S, Zaghloul NA, Leitch CC, Klinedinst DK, Lebron J, Thole JF, McCallion AS, Katsanis N, Reeves RH. G3 (Bethesda). 2018 Jul 2;8(7):2215-2223. doi: 10.1534/g3.118.200144. PubMed 29760202.
Backbone
  Vector backbone: pCSDest
  Backbone manufacturer: Lawson Lab (Addgene Plasmid 22423)
  Backbone size w/o insert (bp): 4095
  Vector type: Mammalian Expression
Growth in bacteria
  Bacterial resistance: Ampicillin, 100 μg/mL
  Growth temperature: 37°C
  Growth strain: Top10
  Copy number: High Copy
Gene/Insert
  Gene/Insert name: ANKRD20A11P (alt name: C21orf81)
  Species: H. sapiens (human)
  Insert size (bp): 270
  Entrez Gene: C21orf81 (a.k.a. MGC44241)
  Promoter: SP6 and CMV
  Cloning method: Gateway Cloning
  Sequencing primers: 5′ CMV-F; 3′ EBV-Rev
Terms and licenses: Academic/Nonprofit Terms; Industry Terms
Depositor comments: Q8NFU9
How to cite: ANKRD20A11P _pCSdest was a gift from Roger Reeves (Addgene plasmid # 53837 ; http://n2t.net/addgene:53837 ; RRID:Addgene_53837)
